>Addgene plasmid #174629 | pB80-KIF1A(1-365)-GFP-SSPB(micro) | addgene full sequence | sequence record 346983 | Addgene Partial NGS Result
GGGCGGGGCGAGGCGGAGAGGTGCGGCGGCAGCCAATCAGAGCGGCGCGCTCCGAAAGTTTCCTTTTATG
GCGAGGCGGCGGCGGCGGCGGCCCTATAAAAAGCGAAGCGCGCGGCGGGCGGGAGTCGCTGCGCGCTGCC
TTCGCCCCGTGCCCCGCTCCGCCGCCGCCTCGCGCCGCCCGCCCCGGCTCTGACTGACCGCGTTACTCCC
ACAGGTGAGCGGGCGGGACGGCCCTTCTCCTCCGGGCTGTAATTAGCGCTTGGTTTAATGACGGCTCGTT
TCTTTTCTGTGGCTGCGTGAAAGCCTTAAAGGGCTCCGGGAGGGCCCTTTGTGCGGGGGGGAGCGGCTCG
GGGGGTGCGTGCGTGTGTGTGTGCGTGGGGAGCGCCGCGTGCGGCTCCGCGCTGCCCGGCGGCTGTGAGC
GCTGCGGGCGCGGCGCGGGGCTTTGTGCGCTCCGCAGTGTGCGCGAGGGGAGCGCGGCCGGGGGCGGTGC
CCCGCGGTGCGGGGGGGGCTGCGAGGGGAACAAAGGCTGCGTGCGGGGTGTGTGCGTGGGGGGGTGAGCA
GGGGGTGTGGGCGCGGCGGTCGGGCTGTAACCCCCCCCTGCACCCCCCTCCCCGAGTTGCTGAGCACGGC
CCGGCTTCGGGTGCGGGGCTCCGTGCGGGGCGTGGCGCGGGGCTCGCCGTGCCGGGCGGGGGGTGGCGGC
AGGTGGGGGTGCCGGGCGGGGCGGGGCCGCCTCGGGCCGGGGAGGGCTCGGGGGAGGGGCGCGGCGGCCC
CCGGAGCGCCGGCGGCTGTCGAGGCGCGGCGAGCCGCAGCCATTGCCTTTTATGGTAATCGTGCGAGAGG
GCGCAGGGACTTCCTTTGTCCCAAATCTGTGCGGAGCCGAAATCTGGGAGGCGCCGCCGCACCCCCTCTA
GCGGGCGCGGGGCGAAGCGGTGCGGCGCCGGCAGGAAGGAAATGGGCGGGGAGGGCCTTCGTGCGTCGCC
GCGCCGCCGTCCCCTTCTCCATCTCCAGCCTCGGGGCTGTCCGCAGGGGGACGGCTGCCTTCGGGGGGGA
CGGGGCAGGGCGGGGTTCGGCTTCTGGCGTGTGACCGGCGGGGTTTATATCTTCCCTTCTCTGTTCCTCC
GCAGCCCCCAAGCTAGGCAATTGGGCGCGCCACCATGGCCGGGGCTTCGGTGAAGGTGGCGGTGCGTGTC
CGCCCCTTCAACTCCCGGGAAATGAGCCGAGACTCCAAGTGCATCATTCAGATGTCTGGAAGCACCACCA
CTATTGTCAACCCCAAACAGCCCAAGGAGACACCCAAGAGCTTCAGCTTTGATTACTCCTACTGGTCACA
TACCTCGCCGGAGGACATCAACTATGCCTCTCAGAAGCAGGTCTACAGGGACATTGGGGAAGAGATGCTA
CAGCATGCCTTTGAGGGCTACAATGTGTGCATCTTTGCCTATGGGCAGACGGGGGCCGGCAAGTCCTACA
CCATGATGGGGAAACAGGAGAAGGACCAGCAAGGCATCATTCCACAGCTCTGCGAAGACCTCTTCTCTCG
AATCAACGACACCACCAACGACAACATGTCCTACTCTGTGGAGGTCAGCTACATGGAGATTTACTGTGAG
CGAGTCCGTGACCTCCTGAACCCCAAGAACAAAGGCAACCTGCGTGTGAGGGAGCACCCTCTGCTGGGGC
CTTATGTGGAGGACCTCTCCAAGCTGGCTGTAACCTCCTACAATGACATCCAGGACCTCATGGACTCAGG
GAACAAGGCCAGGACTGTGGCGGCCACAAACATGAATGAGACCAGCAGCCGTTCTCACGCAGTCTTCAAC
ATCATCTTTACCCAGAAGCGCCATGATGCAGAGACCAACATCACCACAGAGAAAGTGAGCAAAATCAGCC
TGGTGGACCTGGCAGGCAGTGAACGAGCCGACTCCACAGGAGCCAAGGGCACGCGACTCAAGGAGGGGGC
CAACATCAACAAGTCTTTGACCACCCTGGGAAAGGTCATCTCTGCTCTGGCTGAAATGGACTCTGGACCC
AACAAGAACAAGAAAAAGAAGAAGACAGATTTCATCCCTTACCGAGACTCCGTATTGACATGGCTTCTCC
GGGAAAACCTCGGTGGCAACTCAAGGACAGCCATGGTGGCAGCCCTGAGCCCTGCGGACATCAACTATGA
TGAGACCCTCAGCACACTGAGATATGCAGATCGGGCCAAACAAATCCGCTGCAATGCCATCATCAATGAA
GACCCCAACTCTAGAGGTGGCGGGGGCAGTGGGGGAGGGGGAAGTGGAGGCGGCGGTTCTGGCGGGGGAG
GCTCCGGTGGCGGGGGGAGCGGGGGTGGGAGTAAGCTTGTGAGCAAGGGCGAGGAGCTGTTCACCGGGGT
GGTGCCCATCCTGGTCGAGCTGGACGGCGACGTAAACGGCCACAAGTTCAGCGTGTCCGGCGAGGGCGAG
GGCGATGCCACCTACGGCAAGCTGACCCTGAAGTTCATCTGCACCACCGGCAAGCTGCCCGTGCCCTGGC
CCACCCTCGTGACCACCCTGACCTACGGCGTGCAGTGCTTCAGCCGCTACCCCGACCACATGAAGCAGCA
CGACTTCTTCAAGTCCGCCATGCCCGAAGGCTACGTCCAGGAGCGCACCATCTTCTTCAAGGACGACGGC
AACTACAAGACCCGCGCCGAGGTGAAGTTCGAGGGCGACACCCTGGTGAACCGCATTGAGCTGAAGGGCA
TCGACTTCAAGGAGGACGGCAACATCCTGGGGCACAAGCTGGAGTACAACTACAACAGCCACAACGTCTA
TATCATGGCCGACAAGCAGAAGAACGGCATCAAGGTGAACTTCAAGATCCGCCACAACATCGAGGACGGC
AGCGTGCAGCTCGCCGACCACTACCAGCAGAACACCCCCATCGGCGACGGCCCCGTGCTGCTGCCCGACA
ACCACTACCTGAGCACCCAGTCCGCCCTGAGCAAAGACCCCAACGAGAAGCGCGATCACATGGTCCTGCT
GGAGTTCGTGACCGCCGCCGGGATCACTCTCGGCATGGACGAGCTGTACAAGGCTAGCGGAGGCGGTGGC
TCAGGCGGAGGAGGGTCAGGAGGGGGAGGCAGTGGCGGGGGCGGCTCTGGAGGAGGGGGTTCTGGTGGTG
GTAGCTACGTAGATCTGAGCGGCCTGACCCTGCAGGAATTCAGCTCCCCGAAACGCCCTAAGCTGCTGCG
TGAATATTACGATTGGCTGGTTGATAACAGCTTTACCCCATATCTGGTGGTGGATGCCACATACCTGGGC
GTGAACGTGCCCGTGGAGTATGTGAAAGACGGTCAGATCGTGCTGAATCTGTCTGCAAGTGCGACCGGCA
ACCTGCAACTGACAAATGATTTTATCCAGTTCAACGCCCAGTTTAAGGGCGTGTCTCGTGAACTGTATAT
CCCGATGGGTGCCGCTCTGGCCATTTACGCTCGCGAGAACGGCGATGGTGTGATGTTCGAACCAGAAGAA
ATCTATGACGAGCTGAATATTGGTTAAACCGGTCCTAGATAAGTAATGATCATAATCAGCCATATCACAT
CTGTAGAGGTTTTACTTGCTTTAAAAAACCTCCCACACCTCCCCCTGAACCTGAAACATAAAATGAATGC
AATTGTTGTTGTTAACTTGTTTATTGCAGCTTATAATGGTTACAAATAAAGCAATAGCATCACAAATTTC
ACAAATAAAGCATTTTTTTCACTGCATTCTAGTTGTGGTTTGTCCAAACTCATCAATGTATCTTATCATG
TCTGGATCAATTCGTAATCATGTCATAGCTGTTTCCTGTGTGAAATTGTTATCCGCTCACAATTCCACAC
AACATACGAGCCGGAAGCATAAAGTGTAAAGCCTGGGGTGCCTAATGAGTGAGCTAACTCACATTAATTG
CGTTGCGCTCACTGCCCGCTTTCCAGTCGGGAAACCTGTCGTGCCAGCTGCATTAATGAATCGGCCAACG
CGCGGGGAGAGGCGGTTTGCGTATTGGGCGCTCTTCCGCTTCCTCGCTCACTGACTCGCTGCGCTCGGTC
GTTCGGCTGCGGCGAGCGGTATCAGCTCACTCAAAGGCGGTAATACGGTTATCCACAGAATCAGGGGATA
ACGCAGGAAAGAACATGTGAGCAAAAGGCCAGCAAAAGGCCAGGAACCGTAAAAAGGCCGCGTTGCTGGC
GTTTTTCCATAGGCTCCGCCCCCCTGACGAGCATCACAAAAATCGACGCTCAAGTCAGAGGTGGCGAAAC
CCGACAGGACTATAAAGATACCAGGCGTTTCCCCCTGGAAGCTCCCTCGTGCGCTCTCCTGTTCCGACCC
TGCCGCTTACCGGATACCTGTCCGCCTTTCTCCCTTCGGGAAGCGTGGCGCTTTCTCATAGCTCACGCTG
TAGGTATCTCAGTTCGGTGTAGGTCGTTCGCTCCAAGCTGGGCTGTGTGCACGAACCCCCCGTTCAGCCC
GACCGCTGCGCCTTATCCGGTAACTATCGTCTTGAGTCCAACCCGGTAAGACACGACTTATCGCCACTGG
CAGCAGCCACTGGTAACAGGATTAGCAGAGCGAGGTATGTAGGCGGTGCTACAGAGTTCTTGAAGTGGTG
GCCTAACTACGGCTACACTAGAAGAACAGTATTTGGTATCTGCGCTCTGCTGAAGCCAGTTACCTTCGGA
AAAAGAGTTGGTAGCTCTTGATCCGGCAAACAAACCACCGCTGGTAGCGGTGGTTTTTTTGTTTGCAAGC
AGCAGATTACGCGCAGAAAAAAAGGATCTCAAGAAGATCCTTTGATCTTTTCTACGGGGTCTGACGCTCA
GTGGAACGAAAACTCACGTTAAGGGATTTTGGTCATGAGATTATCAAAAAGGATCTTCACCTAGATCCTT
TTAAATTAAAAATGAAGTTTTAAATCAATCTAAAGTATATATGAGTAAACTTGGTCTGACAGTTACCAAT
GCTTAATCAGTGAGGCACCTATCTCAGCGATCTGTCTATTTCGTTCATCCATAGTTGCCTGACTCCCCGT
CGTGTAGATAACTACGATACGGGAGGGCTTACCATCTGGCCCCAGTGCTGCAATGATACCGCGAGACCCA
CGCTCACCGGCTCCAGATTTATCAGCAATAAACCAGCCAGCCGGAAGGGCCGAGCGCAGAAGTGGTCCTG
CAACTTTATCCGCCTCCATCCAGTCTATTAATTGTTGCCGGGAAGCTAGAGTAAGTAGTTCGCCAGTTAA
TAGTTTGCGCAACGTTGTTGCCATTGCTACAGGCATCGTGGTGTCACGCTCGTCGTTTGGTATGGCTTCA
TTCAGCTCCGGTTCCCAACGATCAAGGCGAGTTACATGATCCCCCATGTTGTGCAAAAAAGCGGTTAGCT
CCTTCGGTCCTCCGATCGTTGTCAGAAGTAAGTTGGCCGCAGTGTTATCACTCATGGTTATGGCAGCACT
GCATAATTCTCTTACTGTCATGCCATCCGTAAGATGCTTTTCTGTGACTGGTGAGTACTCAACCAAGTCA
TTCTGAGAATAGTGTATGCGGCGACCGAGTTGCTCTTGCCCGGCGTCAATACGGGATAATACCGCGCCAC
ATAGCAGAACTTTAAAAGTGCTCATCATTGGAAAACGTTCTTCGGGGCGAAAACTCTCAAGGATCTTACC
GCTGTTGAGATCCAGTTCGATGTAACCCACTCGTGCACCCAACTGATCTTCAGCATCTTTTACTTTCACC
AGCGTTTCTGGGTGAGCAAAAACAGGAAGGCAAAATGCCGCAAAAAAGGGAATAAGGGCGACACGGAAAT
GTTGAATACTCATACTCTTCCTTTTTCAATATTATTGAAGCATTTATCAGGGTTATTGTCTCATGAGCGG
ATACATATTTGAATGTATTTAGAAAAATAAACAAATAGGGGTTCCGCGCACATTTCCCCGAAAAGTGCCA
CCTGACGTCTAAGAAACCATTATTATCATGACATTAACCTATAAAAATAGGCGTATCACGAGGCCCTTTC
GTCTCGCGCGTTTCGGTGATGACGGTGAAAACCTCTGACACATGCAGCTCCCGGAGACGGTCACAGCTTG
TCTGTAAGCGGATGCCGGGAGCAGACAAGCCCGTCAGGGCGCGTCAGCGGGTGTTGGCGGGTGTCGGGGC
TGGCTTAACTATGCGGCATCAGAGCAGATTGTACTGAGAGTGCACCATATGCGGTGTGAAATACCGCACA
GATGCGTAAGGAGAAAATACCGCATCAGGCGCCATTCGCCATTCAGGCTGCGCAACTGTTGGGAAGGGCG
ATCGGTGCGGGCCTCTTCGCTATTACGCCAGCTGGCGAAAGGGGGATGTGCTGCAAGGCGATTAAGTTGG
GTAACGCCAGGGTTTTCCCAGTCACGACGTTGTAAAACGACGGCCAGTGCCAAGTTGGGATCTTTGCATT
GGCCCACGGCTCTCAGGATGGGGATGCTCCCCTTCAGCACCCGGTTCCCCTTGGAAACTGATGGTCCTGG
CTCTGTGGCATGGCAGTGGCACTGTGAGGAGCCCCCTACCAGCAGCACACAGTGGGGTTGGCACTGCCAC
GCTCCGGATGCCGCGCTCTGATCCAACCCCATAATCAAGGGAACCCGAATTGCCCCATCATTGCCCCCAC
CACCCCCATCCTGCCGGGCCCTCACACCCCACGCTGCCTTCTGGTGACATTCCCCAGCCCAAACCCACGG
CTTCATGGCTACCGCGGGGCATTTCCCATTGCCGCCCCATTATCAGCTCTGCACACCTCCCGCTGTACCC
ATGCCTCGTGGCTGCCCTTCTTTGACGTATAATCTTCTAATTAATACCCGGCCTTGTCAAAGTGGAGCAC
AAACGTTAATTAATTCCCCAGCAGGCAGGTAATTAACAGTGTGACTCCCTTTTTGCTGCGAGTGGGGCTG
ATACAGAGAGATGTGGCACTATGGAGCCCACGGGGTCCTGGCACTGGGTGCCCACGGAGGTCCCCATGTG
CTGCAGTGTCACCGCCTCCGAGGAGACAGTATTGTCCCTGCGGTGTCCCTGCAGCTCAGCTCTGTCCACA
GGGCCACCTCCAGTTTGGAGGGGACACAATGCAGCCCCGATGCAACCCATCCTCGCAGCATCCCAGGGAC
AAAGACCCCACTGCAAGACCGCACACAGGGCTGGGTCCCGCTCCCCTAATATCTACAGTGCTTCTTGCAT
GGCCCCTTAATCAATGCAGTTAATCAGCATGCGCTCATGCACCGCTCTGGAGCTGCAAAGCCCCTCGCAG
CGCTGCTCACCAACACCGCGCACCGCCCCGGCCCAGCCTGCAGCACGCGCTGCAAACAGGAAAGAAACAA
AATATTGCCCAAATGTAGGCAAAGGCATTCGGCTGCCTTGACCTCCGCCGGGCCGGGCCCTGCCTGACTC
AGCTCCTTACTCAGCGCTCGCTTCCTCCCTCCGGCTGCCACCGCCGCAGCGCACACCCTGACAAAGAGTG
GCCCTTAACGGGCTCTGAGGTGCACCCAGCAGTGCACTCAGCAGTCCAAGGGCCGGCCTGGAGGTTTGCA
CCGCTACGTGCTGACATTAGCATTGAACTTGGCCCTGGGTAGTGCTGCAGGCCGGGCGGGGTGGGTGTAG
AGAGTGCAGCGCGCGTTGCACCCGGTGCCCCTTCCCCTCCCTTGCATCCCAGCAGGCTGCACCCCAGCAC
CAGGCCCGTGCATGCATGCTCCTGGTGTTATTGCAGCCTGGTGCATGCATGCGTCTTGATGGTGCAGCGC
TGTGCATGCATCCTCCTTGGTGTGTAGCAGTCTAGTGCATGCATACCCCTCGGTGTTATTGCTGCTCTGT
GCACGCACGCTCATTGTATCACTTCATCCCAGTGCATGCACTCACACTGGAGCGATTGCTGCTCGGTGCA
CGCACACTCATTGTATCACTGCAGCTCAGTGGCTGCACGCACACCGGTGTTATTGCTGCTCGGTGCGTGC
ATGCACATCAGTGTCGCTGCAGCTCAGTGCATGCACGCTCATTGCCCATCGCTATCCCTGCCTCTCCTGC
TGGCGCTCCCCGGGAGGTGACTTCAAGGGGACCGCAGGACCACCTCGGGGGTGGGGGGAGGGCTGCACAC
GCGGACCCCGCTCCCCCTCCCCAACAAAGCACTGTGGAATCAAAAAGGGGGGAGGGGGGATGGAGGGGCG
CGTCACACCCCCGCCCCACACCCTCACCTCGAGGTGAGCCCCACGTTCTGCTTCACTCTCCCCATCTCCC
CCCCCTCCCCACCCCCAATTTTGTATTTATTTATTTTTTAATTATTTTGTGCAGCGATGGGGGCGGGGGG
Features (pLannotate 1.2.2; 18 found; start..end, strand, type, name):
    122..1091    +  intron         chimeric intron: chimera between introns from chicken β-actin and rabbit β-globin
   1155..2255    +  CDS            Kif1c (fragment): KIF1C_MOUSE - Experimental evidence at protein level: Swiss-Prot protein existence level 1. Motor required for the retrograde transport of Golgi vesicles to the endoplasmic reticulum. Has a microtubule plus end-directed motility (By similarity). From Mus musculus (Mouse).
   2346..3062    +  CDS            EGFP: EGFP is a basic (constitutively fluorescent) green fluorescent protein published in 1996, derived from Aequorea victoria. It is reported to be a rapidly-maturing weak dimer with moderate acid sensitivity.
   3192..3521    +  CDS            sspB (fragment): SSPB_HAEIN - Experimental evidence at protein level: Swiss-Prot protein existence level 1. Also stimulates degradation of the N-terminus of RseA (residues 1-108, alone or in complex with sigma-E) by ClpX-ClpP in a non-ssrA-mediated fashion. From Haemophilus influenzae (strain ATCC 51907 / DSM 11121 / KW20 / Rd).
   3546..3631    +  CDS            large T antigen (fragment): large T antigen from SV40 (simian virus 40)
   3654..3788    +  polyA_signal   SV40 poly(A) signal: SV40 polyadenylation signal
   3826..3842    -  protein_bind   lac operator: The lac repressor binds to the lac operator to inhibit transcription in E. coli. This inhibition can be relieved by adding lactose or isopropyl-β-D-thiogalactopyranoside (IPTG). lac repressor encoded by lacI
   3850..3880    -  promoter       lac promoter: promoter for the E. coli lac operon
   3895..3916    -  protein_bind   CAP binding site: CAP binding activates transcription in the presence of cAMP. E. coli catabolite activator protein
   3929..4021    -  CDS            lacI (fragment): lac repressor; lacI; The lac repressor binds to the lac operator to inhibit transcription in E. coli. This inhibition can be relieved by adding lactose or isopropyl-β-D-thiogalactopyranoside (IPTG).
   4204..4792    -  rep_origin     ori: high-copy-number ColE1/pMB1/pBR322/pUC origin of replication
   4963..5823    -  CDS            AmpR: β-lactamase; bla; confers resistance to ampicillin, carbenicillin, and related antibiotics
   5824..5928    -  promoter       AmpR promoter: bla
   6023..6058    +  CDS            rop (fragment): Rop protein, which maintains plasmids at low copy number; rop
   6160..6259    +  misc_feature   bom (fragment): basis of mobility region from pBR322
   6265..6419    -  CDS            lacZα (fragment): LacZα fragment of β-galactosidase; lacZ fragment
   8219..8       +  promoter       chicken β-actin promoter (fragment) (across the origin): No description available
   8325..121     +  promoter       chicken β-actin promoter (fragment) (across the origin): contains a 21-bp deletion relative to the standard chicken β-actin promoter
