[The description below was written by a language model from this plasmid's Addgene catalogue record and pLannotate feature annotations shown in this document.]
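Description:
pB80-KIF1A(1-365)-GFP-SSPB(micro) is a mammalian expression plasmid built on a chicken β-actin promoter backbone. It is propagated in E. coli through a high-copy ColE1/pUC-type origin and selected with ampicillin via the β-lactamase gene (AmpR) and its own promoter. The sequenced record is about 8.3 kb. Its annotation also picks up small remnants of lac regulatory elements, lacZα, rop and bom, which are leftovers from cloning vectors and have no evident functional role. About 1.8 kb upstream of the annotated promoter fragments carries no annotation.

Expression is driven by the chicken β-actin promoter, followed by the chimeric chicken β-actin/rabbit β-globin intron, and transcripts end at an SV40 polyadenylation signal. The roughly 2.4 kb insert encodes the first 365 residues of mouse KIF1A, carrying a Pro202Ala substitution. This is fused at its C terminus to EGFP lacking its initiator methionine, and then to SSPB(micro), an SspB-derived peptide-binding domain with an Arg73Gln change. The automated annotation labels the motor segment as a Kif1c fragment. This most likely reflects homology among kinesin-3 motor domains, since the catalogue entry identifies it as KIF1A.

The truncated KIF1A is described as a non-processive monomeric motor. SSPB(micro) is the binding partner of the light-gated iLID module, so blue light can recruit the fluorescent motor to an iLID-tagged cargo expressed from a separate construct. The plasmid belongs to a toolbox for optogenetic control of intracellular transport, and the GFP allows the motor to be seen in living cells.
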