Addgene plasmid #174629: pB80-KIF1A(1-365)-GFP-SSPB(micro)
Purpose: Non-processive monomeric KIF1A for optogenetic heterodimerization to iLID via SSPB(micro)
Depositing lab: Lukas Kapitein. Publication: An optimized toolbox for the optogenetic control of intracellular transport. Nijenhuis W, van Grinsven MMP, Kapitein LC. J Cell Biol. 2020 Apr 6;219(4). pii: 133834. doi: 10.1083/jcb.201907149. PubMed 32328628.
Backbone
  Vector backbone: B-actin
  Vector type: Mammalian Expression
Growth in bacteria
  Bacterial resistance: Ampicillin, 100 μg/mL
  Growth temperature: 37°C
  Growth strain: DH5alpha
  Copy number: High Copy
Gene/Insert
  Gene/Insert name: KIF1A(1-365)-GFP-SSPB(micro)
  Species: M. musculus (mouse), Synthetic
  Insert size (bp): 2423
  Mutation: mmKIF1A(aa1-365): Pro202Ala; EGFP: Met1Del; SSPB:Arg73Gln
  Entrez Gene: Kif1a (a.k.a. A, ATSV, C630002N23Rik, Gm1626, Kn, Kns1)
  Promoter: Chicken beta-actin
  Tag / fusion protein: GFP-SSPB(micro) (C terminal on insert)
  Cloning method: Restriction Enzyme; 5′ cloning site unknown (unknown if destroyed)
Terms and licenses: Academic/Nonprofit Terms; Industry Terms: Not Available to Industry
Depositor comments: Internal plasmid ID: WN233
How to cite: pB80-KIF1A(1-365)-GFP-SSPB(micro) was a gift from Lukas Kapitein (Addgene plasmid # 174629 ; http://n2t.net/addgene:174629 ; RRID:Addgene_174629)
